>Addgene plasmid #128517 | pMJA065 | addgene full sequence | sequence record 251730 | Addgene NGS Result
GATCTAACATCCAAAGACGAAAGGTTGAATGAAACCTTTTTGCCATCCGACATCCACAGGTCCATTCTCA
CACATAAGTGCCAAACGCAACAGGAGGGGATACACTAGCAGCAGACCGTTGCAAACGCAGGACCTCCACT
CCTCTTCTCCTCAACACCCACTTTTGCCATCGAAAAACCAGCCCAGTTATTGGGCTTGATTGGAGCTCGC
TCATTCCAATTCCTTCTATTAGGCTACTAACACCATGACTTTATTAGCCTGTCTATCCTGGCCCCCCTGG
CGAGGTTCATGTTTGTTTATTTCCGAATGCAACAAGCTCCGCATTACACCCGAACATCACTCCAGATGAG
GGCTTTCTGAGTGTGGGGTCAAATAGTTTCATGTTCCCCAAATGGCCCAAAACTGACAGTTTAAACGCTG
TCTTGGAACCTAATATGACAAAAGCGTGATCTCATCCAAGATGAACTAAGTTTGGTTCGTTGAAATGCTA
ACGGCCAGTTGGTCAAAAAGAAACTTCCAAAAGTCGGCATACCGTTTGTCTTGTTTGGTATTGATTGACG
AATGCTCAAAAATAATCTCATTAATGCTTAGCGCAGTCTCTCTATCGCTTCTGAACCCCGGTGCACCTGT
GCCGAAACGCAAATGGGGAAACACCCGCTTTTTGGATGATTATGCATTGTCTCCACATTGTATGCTTCCA
AGATTCTGGTGGGAATACTGCTGATAGCCTAACGTTCATGATCAAAATTTAACTGTTCTAACCCCTACTT
GACAGCAATATATAAACAGAAGGAAGCTGCCCTGTCTTAAACCTTTTTTTTTATCATCATTATTAGCTTA
CTTTCATAATTGCGACTGGTTCCAATTGACAAGCTTTTGATTTTAACGACTTTTAACGACAACTTGAGAA
GATCAAAAAACAACTAATTATTCGAAGGATCCAAACGATGAGATTTCCTTCAATTTTTACTGCAGTTTTA
TTCGCAGCATCCTCCGCATTAGCTGCTCCAGTCAACACTACAACAGAAGATGAAACGGCACAAATTCCGG
CTGAAGCTGTCATCGGTTACTCAGATTTAGAAGGGGATTTCGATGTTGCTGTTTTGCCATTTTCCAACAG
CACAAATAACGGGTTATTGTTTATAAATACTACTATTGCCAGCATTGCTGCTAAAGAAGAAGGGGTATCT
CTCGAGAAAAGAGAGGCTGAAGCTCAGGAGGAGTGTCGCGAGCAGATGCAGAGACAGCAGATGCTCAGCC
ACTGCCGGATGTATATGAGACAGCAGATGGAGGAGAGCACGTACCAGACCATGCCCAGGCGGGGAATGGA
GCCGCATATGAGCGAGTGCTGCGAGCAGCTGGAGGGGATGGACGAGAGCTGCAGATGCGAAGGCTTAAGG
ATGATGATGAGGATGATGCAACAGAAGGAGATGCAACCCCGAGGGGAGCAGATGCGAAGGATGATGAGGC
TGGCCGAGAATATCCCTTCCCGCTGCAACCTCAGTCCCATGAGATGCCCCATGGGTGGCTCCATTGCCGG
GTTCTGAGAATTCCCTAGGGCGGCCGCGAATTAATTCGCCTTAGACATGACTGTTCCTCAGTTCAAGTTG
GGCACTTACGAGAAGACCGGTCTTGCTAGATTCTAATCAAGAGGATGTCAGAATGCCATTTGCCTGAGAG
ATGCAGGCTTCATTTTTGATACTTTTTTATTTGTAACCTATATAGTATAGGATTTTTTTTGTCATTTTGT
TTCTTCTCGTACGAGCTTGCTCCTGATCAGCCTATCTCGCAGCTGATGAATATCTTGTGGTAGGGGTTTG
GGAAAATCATTCGAGTTTGATGTTTTTCTTGGTATTTCCCACTCCTCTTCAGAGTACAGAAGATTAAGTG
AGACGTTCGTTTGTGCAAGCTTATCGATAAGCTTTAATGCGGTAGTTTATCACAGTTAAATTGCTAACGC
AGTCAGGCACCGTGTATGAAATCTAACAATGCGCTCATCGTCATCCTCGGCACCGTCACCCTGGATGCTG
TAGGCATAGGCTTGGTTATGCCGGTACTGCCGGGCCTCTTGCGGGATATCGTCCATTCCGACAGCATCGC
CAGTCACTATGGCGTGCTGCTAGCGCTATATGCGTTGATGCAATTTCTATGCGCACCCGTTCTCGGAGCA
CTGTCCGACCGCTTTGGCCGCCGCCCAGTCCTGCTCGCTTCGCTACTTGGAGCCACTATCGACTACGCGA
TCATGGCGACCACACCCGTCCTGTGGATCTATCGAATCTAAATGTAAGTTAAAATCTCTAAATAATTAAA
TAAGTCCCAGTTTCTCCATACGAACCTTAACAGCATTGCGGTGAGCATCTAGACCTTCAACAGCAGCCAG
ATCCATCACTGCTTGGCCAATATGTTTCAGTCCCTCAGGAGTTACGTCTTGTGAAGTGATGAACTTCTGG
AAGGTTGCAGTGTTAACTCCGCTGTATTGACGGGCATATCCGTACGTTGGCAAAGTGTGGTTGGTACCGG
AGGAGTAATCTCCACAACTCTCTGGAGAGTAGGCACCAACAAACACAGATCCAGCGTGTTGTACTTGATC
AACATAAGAAGAAGCATTCTCGATTTGCAGGATCAAGTGTTCAGGAGCGTACTGATTGGACATTTCCAAA
GCCTGCTCGTAGGTTGCAACCGATAGGGTTGTAGAGTGTGCAATACACTTGCGTACAATTTCAACCCTTG
GCAACTGCACAGCTTGGTTGTGAACAGCATCTTCAATTCTGGCAAGCTCCTTGTCTGTCATATCGACAGC
CAACAGAATCACCTGGGAATCAATACCATGTTCAGCTTGAGACAGAAGGTCTGAGGCAACGAAATCTGGA
TCAGCGTATTTATCAGCAATAACTAGAACTTCAGAAGGCCCAGCAGGCATGTCAATACTACACAGGGCTG
ATGTGTCATTTTGAACCATCATCTTGGCAGCAGTAACGAACTGGTTTCCTGGACCAAATATTTTGTCACA
CTTAGGAACAGTTTCTGTTCCGTAAGCCATAGCAGCTACTGCCTGGGCGCCTCCTGCTAGCACGATACAC
TTAGCACCAACCTTGTGGGCAACGTAGATGACTTCTGGGGTAAGGGTACCATCCTTCTTAGGTGGAGATG
CAAAAACAATTTCTTTGCAACCAGCAACTTTGGCAGGAACACCCAGCATCAGGGAAGTGGAAGGCAGAAT
TGCGGTTCCACCAGGAATATAGAGGCCAACTTTCTCAATAGGTCTTGCAAAACGAGAGCAGACTACACCA
GGGCAAGTCTCAACTTGCAACGTCTCCGTTAGTTGAGCTTCATGGAATTTCCTGACGTTATCTATAGAGA
GATCAATGGCTCTCTTAACGTTATCTGGCAATTGCATAAGTTCCTCTGGGAAAGGAGCTTCTAACACAGG
TGTCTTCAAAGCGACTCCATCAAACTTGGCAGTTAGTTCTAAAAGGGCTTTGTCACCATTTTGACGAACA
TTGTCGACAATTGGTTTGACTAATTCCATAATCTGTTCCGTTTTCTGGATAGGACGACGAAGGGCATCTT
CAATTTCTTGTGAGGAGGCCTTAGAAACGTCAATTTTGCACAATTCAATACGACCTTCAGAAGGGACTTC
TTTAGGTTTGGATTCTTCTTTAGGTTGTTCCTTGGTGTATCCTGGCTTGGCATCTCCTTTCCTTCTAGTG
ACCTTTAGGGACTTCATATCCAGGTTTCTCTCCACCTCGTCCAACGTCACACCGTACTTGGCACATCTAA
CTAATGCAAAATAAAATAAGTCAGCACATTCCCAGGCTATATCTTCCTTGGATTTAGCTTCTGCAAGTTC
ATCAGCTTCCTCCCTAATTTTAGCGTTCAACAAAACTTCGTCGTCAAATAACCGTTTGGTATAAGAACCT
TCTGGAGCATTGCTCTTACGATCCCACAAGGTGGCTTCCATGGCTCTAAGACCCTTTGATTGGCCAAAAC
AGGAAGTGCGTTCCAAGTGACAGAAACCAACACCTGTTTGTTCAACCACAAATTTCAAGCAGTCTCCATC
ACAATCCAATTCGATACCCAGCAACTTTTGAGTTGCTCCAGATGTAGCACCTTTATACCACAAACCGTGA
CGACGAGATTGGTAGACTCCAGTTTGTGTCCTTATAGCCTCCGGAATAGACTTTTTGGACGAGTACACCA
GGCCCAACGAGTAATTAGAAGAGTCAGCCACCAAAGTAGTGAATAGACCATCGGGGCGGTCAGTAGTCAA
AGACGCCAACAAAATTTCACTGACAGGGAACTTTTTGACATCTTCAGAAAGTTCGTATTCAGTAGTCAAT
TGCCGAGCATCAATAATGGGGATTATACCAGAAGCAACAGTGGAAGTCACATCTACCAACTTTGCGGTCT
CAGAAAAAGCATAAACAGTTCTACTACCGCCATTAGTGAAACTTTTCAAATCGCCCAGTGGAGAAGAAAA
AGGCACAGCGATACTAGCATTAGCGGGCAAGGATGCAACTTTATCAACCAGGGTCCTATAGATAACCCTA
GCGCCTGGGATCATCCTTTGGACAACTCTTTCTGCCAAATCTAGGTCCAAAATCACTTCATTGATACCAT
TATTGTACAACTTGAGCAAGTTGTCGATCAGCTCCTCAAATTGGTCCTCTGTAACGGATGACTCAACTTG
CACATTAACTTGAAGCTCAGTCGATTGAGTGAACTTGATCAGGTTGTGCAGCTGGTCAGCAGCATAGGGA
AACACGGCTTTTCCTACCAAACTCAAGGAATTATCAAACTCTGCAACACTTGCGTATGCAGGTAGCAAGG
GAAATGTCATACTTGAAGTCGGACAGTGAGTGTAGTCTTGAGAAATTCTGAAGCCGTATTTTTATTATCA
GTGAGTCAGTCATCAGGAGATCCTCTACGCCGGACGCATCGTGGCCGGCATCACCGGCGCCACAGGTGCG
GTTGCTGGCGCCTATATCGCCGACATCACCGATGGGGAAGATCGGGCTCGCCACTTCGGGCTCATGAGCG
CTTGTTTCGGCGTGGGTATGGTGGCAGGCCCCGTGGCCGGGGGACTGTTGGGCGCCATCTCCTTGCATGC
ACCATTCCTTGCGGCGGCGGTGCTCAACGGCCTCAACCTACTACTGGGCTGCTTCCTAATGCAGGAGTCG
CATAAGGGAGAGCGTCGAGTATCTATGATTGGAAGTATGGGAATGGTGATACCCGCATTCTTCAGTGTCT
TGAGGTCTCCTATCAGATTATGCCCAACTAAAGCAACCGGAGGAGGAGATTTCATGGTAAATTTCTCTGA
CTTTTGGTCATCAGTAGACTCGAACTGTGAGACTATCTCGGTTATGACAGCAGAAATGTCCTTCTTGGAG
ACAGTAAATGAAGTCCCACCAATAAAGAAATCCTTGTTATCAGGAACAAACTTCTTGTTTCGAACTTTTT
CGGTGCCTTGAACTATAAAATGTAGAGTGGATATGTCGGGTAGGAATGGAGCGGGCAAATGCTTACCTTC
TGGACCTTCAAGAGGTATGTAGGGTTTGTAGATACTGATGCCAACTTCAGTGACAACGTTGCTATTTCGT
TCAAACCATTCCGAATCCAGAGAAATCAAAGTTGTTTGTCTACTATTGATCCAAGCCAGTGCGGTCTTGA
AACTGACAATAGTGTGCTCGTGTTTTGAGGTCATCTTTGTATGAATAAATCTAGTCTTTGATCTAAATAA
TCTTGACGAGCCAGACGATAATACCAATCTAAACTCTTTAAACGTTAAAGGACAAGTATGTCTGCCTGTA
TTAAACCCCAAATCAGCTCGTAGTCTGATCCTCATCAACTTGAGGGGCACTATCTTGTTTTAGAGAAATT
TGCGGAGATGCGATATCGAGAAAAAGGTACGCTGATTTTAAACGTGAAATTTATCTCAAGATCTGCTGCC
TCGCGCGTTTCGGTGATGACGGTGAAAACCTCTGACACATGCAGCTCCCGGAGACGGTCACAGCTTGTCT
GTAAGCGGATGCCGGGAGCAGACAAGCCCGTCAGGGCGCGTCAGCGGGTGTTGGCGGGTGTCGGGGCGCA
GCCATGACCCAGTCACGTAGCGATAGCGGAGTGTATACTGGCTTAACTATGCGGCATCAGAGCAGATTGT
ACTGAGAGTGCACCATATGCGGTGTGAAATACCGCACAGATGCGTAAGGAGAAAATACCGCATCAGGCGC
TCTTCCGCTTCCTCGCTCACTGACTCGCTGCGCTCGGTCGTTCGGCTGCGGCGAGCGGTATCAGCTCACT
CAAAGGCGGTAATACGGTTATCCACAGAATCAGGGGATAACGCAGGAAAGAACATGTGAGCAAAAGGCCA
GCAAAAGGCCAGGAACCGTAAAAAGGCCGCGTTGCTGGCGTTTTTCCATAGGCTCCGCCCCCCTGACGAG
CATCACAAAAATCGACGCTCAAGTCAGAGGTGGCGAAACCCGACAGGACTATAAAGATACCAGGCGTTTC
CCCCTGGAAGCTCCCTCGTGCGCTCTCCTGTTCCGACCCTGCCGCTTACCGGATACCTGTCCGCCTTTCT
CCCTTCGGGAAGCGTGGCGCTTTCTCATAGCTCACGCTGTAGGTATCTCAGTTCGGTGTAGGTCGTTCGC
TCCAAGCTGGGCTGTGTGCACGAACCCCCCGTTCAGCCCGACCGCTGCGCCTTATCCGGTAACTATCGTC
TTGAGTCCAACCCGGTAAGACACGACTTATCGCCACTGGCAGCAGCCACTGGTAACAGGATTAGCAGAGC
GAGGTATGTAGGCGGTGCTACAGAGTTCTTGAAGTGGTGGCCTAACTACGGCTACACTAGAAGGACAGTA
TTTGGTATCTGCGCTCTGCTGAAGCCAGTTACCTTCGGAAAAAGAGTTGGTAGCTCTTGATCCGGCAAAC
AAACCACCGCTGGTAGCGGTGGTTTTTTTGTTTGCAAGCAGCAGATTACGCGCAGAAAAAAAGGATCTCA
AGAAGATCCTTTGATCTTTTCTACGGGGTCTGACGCTCAGTGGAACGAAAACTCACGTTAAGGGATTTTG
GTCATGAGATTATCAAAAAGGATCTTCACCTAGATCCTTTTAAATTAAAAATGAAGTTTTAAATCAATCT
AAAGTATATATGAGTAAACTTGGTCTGACAGTTACCAATGCTTAATCAGTGAGGCACCTATCTCAGCGAT
CTGTCTATTTCGTTCATCCATAGTTGCCTGACTCCCCGTCGTGTAGATAACTACGATACGGGAGGGCTTA
CCATCTGGCCCCAGTGCTGCAATGATACCGCGAGACCCACGCTCACCGGCTCCAGATTTATCAGCAATAA
ACCAGCCAGCCGGAAGGGCCGAGCGCAGAAGTGGTCCTGCAACTTTATCCGCCTCCATCCAGTCTATTAA
TTGTTGCCGGGAAGCTAGAGTAAGTAGTTCGCCAGTTAATAGTTTGCGCAACGTTGTTGCCATTGCTGCA
GGCATCGTGGTGTCACGCTCGTCGTTTGGTATGGCTTCATTCAGCTCCGGTTCCCAACGATCAAGGCGAG
TTACATGATCCCCCATGTTGTGCAAAAAAGCGGTTAGCTCCTTCGGTCCTCCGATCGTTGTCAGAAGTAA
GTTGGCCGCAGTGTTATCACTCATGGTTATGGCAGCACTGCATAATTCTCTTACTGTCATGCCATCCGTA
AGATGCTTTTCTGTGACTGGTGAGTACTCAACCAAGTCATTCTGAGAATAGTGTATGCGGCGACCGAGTT
GCTCTTGCCCGGCGTCAACACGGGATAATACCGCGCCACATAGCAGAACTTTAAAAGTGCTCATCATTGG
AAAACGTTCTTCGGGGCGAAAACTCTCAAGGATCTTACCGCTGTTGAGATCCAGTTCGATGTAACCCACT
CGTGCACCCAACTGATCTTCAGCATCTTTTACTTTCACCAGCGTTTCTGGGTGAGCAAAAACAGGAAGGC
AAAATGCCGCAAAAAAGGGAATAAGGGCGACACGGAAATGTTGAATACTCATACTCTTCCTTTTTCAATA
TTATTGAAGCATTTATCAGGGTTATTGTCTCATGAGCGGATACATATTTGAATGTATTTAGAAAAATAAA
CAAATAGGGGTTCCGCGCACATTTCCCCGAAAAGTGCCACCTGACGTCTAAGAAACCATTATTATCATGA
CATTAACCTATAAAAATAGGCGTATCACGAGGCCCTTTCGTCTTCAAGAATTAATTCTCATGTTTGACAG
CTTATCATCGATAAGCTGACTCATGTTGGTATTGTGAAATAGACGCAGATCGGGAACACTGAAAAATAAC
AGTTATTATTCGA
Features (pLannotate 1.2.2; 15 found; start..end, strand, type, name):
      1..936     +  promoter       AOX1 promoter: Pichia pastoris AOX1; inducible promoter, regulated by methanol
    948..1214    +  CDS            α-factor secretion signal: N-terminal secretion signal from S. cerevisiae alpha-factor; MFα1; Cleavage by the Kex2 protease occurs after the dibasic KR sequence. The EA dipeptides are then removed by dipeptidyl aminopeptidase A.
   1203..1544    +  CDS            BE2S1 (fragment): 2SS1_BEREX - Experimental evidence at protein level: Swiss-Prot protein existence level 1. This is a 2S seed storage protein. From Bertholletia excelsa (Brazil nut).
   1578..1643    +  CDS            AOX1 (fragment): ALOX1_KOMPC - Experimental evidence at protein level: Swiss-Prot protein existence level 1. Major isoform of alcohol oxidase, which catalyzes the oxidation of methanol to formaldehyde and hydrogen peroxide, the first step in the methanol utilization pathway of methylotrophic yeasts. From Komagataella phaffii (strain ATCC 76273 / CBS 7435 / CECT 11047 / NRRL Y-11430 / Wegner 21-1) (Yeast) (Pichia pastoris).
   1647..1893    +  terminator     AOX1 terminator: Pichia pastoris AOX1; transcription terminator for AOX1
   1976..2269    +  CDS            TcR (fragment): tetracycline efflux protein; tet; confers resistance to tetracycline
   2306..4840    -  CDS            PpHIS4: multifunctional enzyme, required for histidine biosynthesis; Pichia pastoris HIS4; auxotrophic marker for Pichia pastoris
   4919..5198    +  CDS            TcR (fragment): tetracycline efflux protein; tet; confers resistance to tetracycline
   5195..5943    +  misc_feature   AOX1 3' fragment: region downstream of Pichia pastoris AOX1 gene
   5945..5985    +  CDS            rop (fragment): Rop protein, which maintains plasmids at low copy number; rop
   6087..6227    +  misc_feature   bom: basis of mobility region from pBR322
   6413..7001    -  rep_origin     ori: high-copy-number ColE1/pMB1/pBR322/pUC origin of replication
   7172..8032    -  CDS            AmpR: β-lactamase; bla; confers resistance to ampicillin, carbenicillin, and related antibiotics
   8033..8137    -  promoter       AmpR promoter: bla
   8254..8277    +  promoter       tet promoter (fragment): E. coli promoter for tetracycline efflux protein gene
