[The description below was written by a language model from this plasmid's Addgene catalogue record and pLannotate feature annotations shown in this document.]
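Description:
pMJA065 is a Pichia pastoris (Komagataella phaffii) secretory expression plasmid built on the pPIC9 backbone and carrying the coding sequence for Ber e 1, the major allergenic, sulphur-rich 2S seed storage albumin of Brazil nut (Bertholletia excelsa). The sequenced plasmid is about 8.3 kb. It is a shuttle vector. In E. coli it replicates from a ColE1/pMB1-type origin and is selected with ampicillin through the bla gene and its promoter. pBR322-derived remnants (the bom site and fragments of rop, the tetracycline resistance gene and the tet promoter) are present but not functional as markers. In yeast, selection relies on the Pichia HIS4 gene, which complements histidine auxotrophy.

The expression cassette is driven by the methanol-inducible AOX1 promoter. Downstream of it lies the Saccharomyces cerevisiae α-factor prepro secretion signal, to which the roughly 333 bp Ber e 1 insert is joined between XhoI and EcoRI sites that were preserved in cloning. The leader directs the fusion into the secretory pathway, where Kex2 cleavage after the dibasic site, followed by removal of the Glu-Ala repeats, releases the albumin into the culture medium. Transcription ends at the AOX1 terminator. A separate AOX1 3' fragment sits beyond HIS4. Together with the AOX1 promoter region, it provides the homology that pPIC9-type vectors use for chromosomal integration at the AOX1 locus; no yeast replication origin is annotated.

The record describes the plasmid as a source of secreted recombinant Ber e 1. The associated work concerns disulphide mapping, folding and characterisation of this allergen.
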