Addgene plasmid #128517: pMJA065
Purpose: Expresses Ber e 1 in Pichia
Depositing lab: Marcos Alcocer. Depositing organization: University of Nottingham. Publication: The disulphide mapping, folding and characterisation of recombinant Ber e 1, an allergenic protein, and SFA8, two sulphur-rich 2S plant albumins. Alcocer MJ, Murtagh GJ, Bailey K, Dumoulin M, Meseguer AS, Parker MJ, Archer DB. J Mol Biol. 2002 Nov 15;324(1):165-75. S0022283602010616 PubMed 12421566.
Backbone
  Vector backbone: pPIC9
  Backbone manufacturer: Invitrogen
  Backbone size w/o insert (bp): 8016
  Vector type: Yeast Expression
  Selectable markers: HIS4
Growth in bacteria
  Bacterial resistance: Ampicillin, 100 μg/mL
  Growth temperature: 37°C
  Growth strain: DH5alpha
  Copy number: Unknown
Gene/Insert
  Gene/Insert name: Ber e 1 a allergenic 2S albumin from Brazil nut (alt name: BRNALB2S2 or M80400)
  Species: Bertholletia excelsa
  Insert size (bp): 333
  Promoter: AOX1
  Cloning method: Restriction Enzyme; 5′ cloning site XhoI (not destroyed); 3′ cloning site EcoRI (not destroyed)
  Sequencing primers: 5′ CGACTGGTTCCAATTGACAAGCTTT; 3′ TGCATCTCTCAGGCAAATGGCA
Terms and licenses: Academic/Nonprofit Terms; Industry Terms: Not Available to Industry
Depositor comments: Secreted Ber e 1 major 2S albumin allergen from Brazil nut. Also reference PMID: 12911791.
How to cite: pMJA065 was a gift from Marcos Alcocer (Addgene plasmid # 128517 ; http://n2t.net/addgene:128517 ; RRID:Addgene_128517)
