>Addgene plasmid #128517 | pMJA065 | depositor partial sequence | sequence record 246362 | BRNALB2S2
GAGGCTGAAGCTCAGGAGGAGTGTCGCGAGCAGATGCAGAGACAGCAGATGCTCAGCCACTGCCGGATGT
ATATGAGACAGCAGATGGAGGAGAGCACGTACCAGACCATGCCCAGGCGGGGAATGGAGCCGCATATGAG
CGAGTGCTGCGAGCAGCTGGAGGGGATGGACGAGAGCTGCAGATGCGAAGGCTTAAGGATGATGATGAGG
ATGATGCAACAGAAGGAGATGCAACCCCGAGGGGAGCAGATGCGAAGGATGATGAGGCTGGCCGAGAATA
TCCCTTCCCGCTGCAACCTCAGTCCCATGAGATGCCCCATGGGTGGCTCCATTGCCGGGTTCTGA
